Addgene plasmid #77247: TYK2 gRNA (BRDN0001147182)
Purpose: 3rd generation lentiviral gRNA plasmid targeting human TYK2
Depositing lab: John Doench & David Root. Depositing organization: Broad Institute. Publication: Optimized sgRNA design to maximize activity and minimize off-target effects of CRISPR-Cas9. Doench JG, Fusi N, Sullender M, Hegde M, Vaimberg EW, Donovan KF, Smith I, Tothova Z, Wilen C, Orchard R, Virgin HW, Listgarten J, Root DE. Nat Biotechnol. 2016 Jan 18. doi: 10.1038/nbt.3437. PubMed 26780180.
Backbone
  Vector backbone: lentiGuide-Puro
  Backbone manufacturer: Zhang Lab (Addgene plasmid # 52963)
  Vector type: Mammalian Expression, Lentiviral, CRISPR
  Selectable markers: Puromycin
Growth in bacteria
  Bacterial resistance: Ampicillin, 100 μg/mL
  Growth temperature: 37°C
  Growth strain: DH5alpha
  Copy number: High Copy
Gene/Insert
  Gene/Insert name: TYK2 (alt names: TYK2; NM_003331.4)
  gRNA/shRNA sequence: CAGGCGGCCCTCATACACGT
  Species: H. sapiens (human)
  Entrez Gene: TYK2 (a.k.a. IMD35, JTK1)
  Promoter: hU6
  Cloning method: Unknown
  Sequencing primers: 5′ U6-F; 3′ pS2-R
Terms and licenses: Academic/Nonprofit Terms; Industry Terms: Not Available to Industry
Depositor comments: The gRNA was designed to target the following Genbank reference sequence(s): NM_003331.4. Note that this plasmid does NOT contain Cas9. It should be used in conjunction with lentiCas9-Blast (Addgene #52962) or otherwise with cell lines already expressing Cas9. Browse the full kinome gRNA library at http://www.addgene.org/pooled-library/broadgpp-human-kinome/ or visit http://www.broadinstitute.org/rnai/public/ for detailed protocols and information.
How to cite: TYK2 gRNA (BRDN0001147182) was a gift from John Doench & David Root (Addgene plasmid # 77247 ; http://n2t.net/addgene:77247 ; RRID:Addgene_77247)
