[The description below was written by a language model from this plasmid's Addgene catalogue record and pLannotate feature annotations shown in this document.]
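Description:
TYK2 gRNA (BRDN0001147182) is a third-generation lentiviral guide RNA plasmid built on the lentiGuide-Puro backbone and designed to target human TYK2, a kinase gene, using a guide designed against the NM_003331.4 reference transcript. It is one clone from a human kinome gRNA collection. In bacteria it is maintained as a high-copy plasmid through a ColE1/pUC-type origin with ampicillin selection from the β-lactamase gene. An f1 origin, an SV40 origin and leftover lac and T7/T3 promoter elements are also annotated in the backbone.

The lentiviral transfer cassette begins with an RSV promoter fused to a truncated HIV-1 5' LTR, which drives Tat-independent production of the genomic RNA in packaging cells. This is followed by the Ψ packaging signal with a partial gag sequence, the Rev response element for nuclear export of the unspliced RNA, and a cPPT/CTS that aids nuclear import of the viral genome. A ΔU3 self-inactivating 3' LTR closes the unit, with an SV40 polyadenylation signal downstream.

Two expression units sit within this frame. A human U6 RNA polymerase III promoter transcribes the TYK2-specific spacer joined to the Streptococcus pyogenes Cas9 guide scaffold. An EF-1α core promoter with its intron A drives puromycin N-acetyltransferase, followed by a WPRE to boost transcript expression, so transduced mammalian cells can be selected with puromycin.

The plasmid does not encode Cas9. It is meant to be used with a separate Cas9 vector such as lentiCas9-Blast, or in cells that already express Cas9, to edit the TYK2 locus.
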