Features (pLannotate 1.2.2; 29 found; start..end, strand, type, name):
     14..80      +  CDS            small t antigen (fragment): SV40 (simian virus 40) small t antigen
    106..317     +  promoter       EF-1α core promoter: core promoter for human elongation factor EF-1α
    318..1256    +  intron         EF-1α intron A: intron upstream of the start codon of human EF-1α
   1278..1877    +  CDS            PuroR (fragment): puromycin N-acetyltransferase; pac from Streptomyces; confers resistance to puromycin
   1893..2481    +  misc_feature   WPRE: woodchuck hepatitis virus posttranscriptional regulatory element
   2532..2551    +  misc_feature   cPPT/CTS (fragment): central polypurine tract and central termination sequence of HIV-1
   2553..2786    +  LTR            3' LTR (ΔU3): self-inactivating 3' long terminal repeat (LTR) from HIV-1
   2864..2985    +  polyA_signal   SV40 poly(A) signal: SV40 polyadenylation signal
   3025..3160    +  rep_origin     SV40 ori: SV40 origin of replication
   3181..3199    -  promoter       T7 promoter: promoter for bacteriophage T7 RNA polymerase
   3207..3362    +  CDS            lacZα (fragment): LacZα fragment of β-galactosidase; lacZ fragment
   3367..3795    +  rep_origin     f1 ori (sequence partly withheld): f1 bacteriophage origin of replication; arrow indicates direction of (+) strand synthesis
   3848..3952    +  promoter       AmpR promoter: bla
   3953..4813    +  CDS            AmpR: β-lactamase; bla; confers resistance to ampicillin, carbenicillin, and related antibiotics
   4984..5572    +  rep_origin     ori: high-copy-number ColE1/pMB1/pBR322/pUC origin of replication
   5755..5847    +  CDS            lacI (fragment): lac repressor; lacI; The lac repressor binds to the lac operator to inhibit transcription in E. coli. This inhibition can be relieved by adding lactose or isopropyl-β-D-thiogalactopyranoside (IPTG).
   5860..5881    +  protein_bind   CAP binding site: CAP binding activates transcription in the presence of cAMP. E. coli catabolite activator protein
   5896..5926    +  promoter       lac promoter: promoter for the E. coli lac operon
   5934..5950    +  protein_bind   lac operator: The lac repressor binds to the lac operator to inhibit transcription in E. coli. This inhibition can be relieved by adding lactose or isopropyl-β-D-thiogalactopyranoside (IPTG). lac repressor encoded by lacI
   5995..6013    +  promoter       T3 promoter: promoter for bacteriophage T3 RNA polymerase
   6041..6267    +  promoter       RSV promoter: Rous sarcoma virus enhancer/promoter
   6268..6448    +  LTR            5' LTR (truncated): truncated 5' long terminal repeat (LTR) from HIV-1
   6495..6620    +  misc_feature   HIV-1 Ψ: packaging signal of human immunodeficiency virus type 1
   6604..6967    +  CDS            HIV-1 gag (fragment): gag protein from human immunodeficiency virus 1; gag
   7113..7346    +  misc_feature   RRE: The Rev response element (RRE) of HIV-1 allows for Rev-dependent mRNA export from the nucleus to the cytoplasm.
   7723..7749    +  CDS            Rev (fragment): human immunodeficiency virus 1 (HIV-1) Rev protein; rev; enhances nuclear export of unspliced and incompletely spliced viral mRNAs
   7753..7993    +  promoter       U6 promoter: RNA polymerase III promoter for human U6 snRNA
   8023..8098    +  misc_RNA       gRNA scaffold: guide RNA scaffold for the Streptococcus pyogenes CRISPR/Cas9 system
   8154..8271    +  misc_feature   cPPT/CTS: central polypurine tract and central termination sequence of HIV-1
>Addgene plasmid #77247 | TYK2 gRNA (BRDN0001147182) | addgene full sequence | sequence record 187394 | Addgene Assembled Sequence
CCCGGGTGCAAAGATGGATAAAGTTTTAAACAGAGAGGAATCTTTGCAGCTAATGGACCTTCTAGGTCTT
GAAAGGAGTGGGAATTGGCTCCGGTGCCCGTCAGTGGGCAGAGCGCACATCGCCCACAGTCCCCGAGAAG
TTGGGGGGAGGGGTCGGCAATTGATCCGGTGCCTAGAGAAGGTGGCGCGGGGTAAACTGGGAAAGTGATG
TCGTGTACTGGCTCCGCCTTTTTCCCGAGGGTGGGGGAGAACCGTATATAAGTGCAGTAGTCGCCGTGAA
CGTTCTTTTTCGCAACGGGTTTGCCGCCAGAACACAGGTAAGTGCCGTGTGTGGTTCCCGCGGGCCTGGC
CTCTTTACGGGTTATGGCCCTTGCGTGCCTTGAATTACTTCCACCTGGCTGCAGTACGTGATTCTTGATC
CCGAGCTTCGGGTTGGAAGTGGGTGGGAGAGTTCGAGGCCTTGCGCTTAAGGAGCCCCTTCGCCTCGTGC
TTGAGTTGAGGCCTGGCCTGGGCGCTGGGGCCGCCGCGTGCGAATCTGGTGGCACCTTCGCGCCTGTCTC
GCTGCTTTCGATAAGTCTCTAGCCATTTAAAATTTTTGATGACCTGCTGCGACGCTTTTTTTCTGGCAAG
ATAGTCTTGTAAATGCGGGCCAAGATCTGCACACTGGTATTTCGGTTTTTGGGGCCGCGGGCGGCGACGG
GGCCCGTGCGTCCCAGCGCACATGTTCGGCGAGGCGGGGCCTGCGAGCGCGGCCACCGAGAATCGGACGG
GGGTAGTCTCAAGCTGGCCGGCCTGCTCTGGTGCCTGGCCTCGCGCCGCCGTGTATCGCCCCGCCCTGGG
CGGCAAGGCTGGCCCGGTCGGCACCAGTTGCGTGAGCGGAAAGATGGCCGCTTCCCGGCCCTGCTGCAGG
GAGCTCAAAATGGAGGACGCGGCGCTCGGGAGAGCGGGCGGGTGAGTCACCCACACAAAGGAAAAGGGCC
TTTCCGTCCTCAGCCGTCGCTTCATGTGACTCCACGGAGTACCGGGCGCCGTCCAGGCACCTCGATTAGT
TCTCGAGCTTTTGGAGTACGTCGTCTTTAGGTTGGGGGGAGGGGTTTTATGCGATGGAGTTTCCCCACAC
TGAGTGGGTGGAGACTGAAGTTAGGCCAGCTTGGCACTTGATGTAATTCTCCTTGGAATTTGCCCTTTTT
GAGTTTGGATCTTGGTTCATTCTCAAGCCTCAGACAGTGGTTCAAAGTTTTTTTCTTCCATTTCAGGTGT
CGTGACGTACGGCCACCATGACCGAGTACAAGCCCACGGTGCGCCTCGCCACCCGCGACGACGTCCCCAG
GGCCGTACGCACCCTCGCCGCCGCGTTCGCCGACTACCCCGCCACGCGCCACACCGTCGATCCGGACCGC
CACATCGAGCGGGTCACCGAGCTGCAAGAACTCTTCCTCACGCGCGTCGGGCTCGACATCGGCAAGGTGT
GGGTCGCGGACGACGGCGCCGCCGTGGCGGTCTGGACCACGCCGGAGAGCGTCGAAGCGGGGGCGGTGTT
CGCCGAGATCGGCCCGCGCATGGCCGAGTTGAGCGGTTCCCGGCTGGCCGCGCAGCAACAGATGGAAGGC
CTCCTGGCGCCGCACCGGCCCAAGGAGCCCGCGTGGTTCCTGGCCACCGTCGGAGTCTCGCCCGACCACC
AGGGCAAGGGTCTGGGCAGCGCCGTCGTGCTCCCCGGAGTGGAGGCGGCCGAGCGCGCCGGGGTGCCCGC
CTTCCTGGAGACCTCCGCGCCCCGCAACCTCCCCTTCTACGAGCGGCTCGGCTTCACCGTCACCGCCGAC
GTCGAGGTGCCCGAAGGACCGCGCACCTGGTGCATGACCCGCAAGCCCGGTGCCTGAACGCGTTAAGTCG
ACAATCAACCTCTGGATTACAAAATTTGTGAAAGATTGACTGGTATTCTTAACTATGTTGCTCCTTTTAC
GCTATGTGGATACGCTGCTTTAATGCCTTTGTATCATGCTATTGCTTCCCGTATGGCTTTCATTTTCTCC
TCCTTGTATAAATCCTGGTTGCTGTCTCTTTATGAGGAGTTGTGGCCCGTTGTCAGGCAACGTGGCGTGG
TGTGCACTGTGTTTGCTGACGCAACCCCCACTGGTTGGGGCATTGCCACCACCTGTCAGCTCCTTTCCGG
GACTTTCGCTTTCCCCCTCCCTATTGCCACGGCGGAACTCATCGCCGCCTGCCTTGCCCGCTGCTGGACA
GGGGCTCGGCTGTTGGGCACTGACAATTCCGTGGTGTTGTCGGGGAAATCATCGTCCTTTCCTTGGCTGC
TCGCCTGTGTTGCCACCTGGATTCTGCGCGGGACGTCCTTCTGCTACGTCCCTTCGGCCCTCAATCCAGC
GGACCTTCCTTCCCGCGGCCTGCTGCCGGCTCTGCGGCCTCTTCCGCGTCTTCGCCTTCGCCCTCAGACG
AGTCGGATCTCCCTTTGGGCCGCCTCCCCGCGTCGACTTTAAGACCAATGACTTACAAGGCAGCTGTAGA
TCTTAGCCACTTTTTAAAAGAAAAGGGGGGACTGGAAGGGCTAATTCACTCCCAACGAAGACAAGATCTG
CTTTTTGCTTGTACTGGGTCTCTCTGGTTAGACCAGATCTGAGCCTGGGAGCTCTCTGGCTAACTAGGGA
ACCCACTGCTTAAGCCTCAATAAAGCTTGCCTTGAGTGCTTCAAGTAGTGTGTGCCCGTCTGTTGTGTGA
CTCTGGTAACTAGAGATCCCTCAGACCCTTTTAGTCAGTGTGGAAAATCTCTAGCAGTACGTATAGTAGT
TCATGTCATCTTATTATTCAGTATTTATAACTTGCAAAGAAATGAATATCAGAGAGTGAGAGGAACTTGT
TTATTGCAGCTTATAATGGTTACAAATAAAGCAATAGCATCACAAATTTCACAAATAAAGCATTTTTTTC
ACTGCATTCTAGTTGTGGTTTGTCCAAACTCATCAATGTATCTTATCATGTCTGGCTCTAGCTATCCCGC
CCCTAACTCCGCCCATCCCGCCCCTAACTCCGCCCAGTTCCGCCCATTCTCCGCCCCATGGCTGACTAAT
TTTTTTTATTTATGCAGAGGCCGAGGCCGCCTCGGCCTCTGAGCTATTCCAGAAGTAGTGAGGAGGCTTT
TTTGGAGGCCTAGGGACGTACCCAATTCGCCCTATAGTGAGTCGTATTACGCGCGCTCACTGGCCGTCGT
TTTACAACGTCGTGACTGGGAAAACCCTGGCGTTACCCAACTTAATCGCCTTGCAGCACATCCCCCTTTC
GCCAGCTGGCGTAATAGCGAAGAGGCCCGCACCGATCGCCCTTCCCAACAGTTGCGCAGCCTGAATGGCG
AATGGG
[124 nt withheld, positions 3367-3490]
C
[91 nt withheld, positions 3492-3582]
A
[49 nt withheld, positions 3584-3632]
CCTTTGACGTTGGAGTCCACGTTCTTT
[37 nt withheld, positions 3660-3696]
ACCCTATCTCGGTCTATTCTTTTGATTTATAAGGGATTTTGCCGATTTCGGCCTATTGGTTAAAAAATGA
GCTGATTTAACAAAAATTTAACGCGAATTTTAACAAAATATTAACGCTTACAATTTAGGTGGCACTTTTC
GGGGAAATGTGCGCGGAACCCCTATTTGTTTATTTTTCTAAATACATTCAAATATGTATCCGCTCATGAG
ACAATAACCCTGATAAATGCTTCAATAATATTGAAAAAGGAAGAGTATGAGTATTCAACATTTCCGTGTC
GCCCTTATTCCCTTTTTTGCGGCATTTTGCCTTCCTGTTTTTGCTCACCCAGAAACGCTGGTGAAAGTAA
AAGATGCTGAAGATCAGTTGGGTGCACGAGTGGGTTACATCGAACTGGATCTCAACAGCGGTAAGATCCT
TGAGAGTTTTCGCCCCGAAGAACGTTTTCCAATGATGAGCACTTTTAAAGTTCTGCTATGTGGCGCGGTA
TTATCCCGTATTGACGCCGGGCAAGAGCAACTCGGTCGCCGCATACACTATTCTCAGAATGACTTGGTTG
AGTACTCACCAGTCACAGAAAAGCATCTTACGGATGGCATGACAGTAAGAGAATTATGCAGTGCTGCCAT
AACCATGAGTGATAACACTGCGGCCAACTTACTTCTGACAACGATCGGAGGACCGAAGGAGCTAACCGCT
TTTTTGCACAACATGGGGGATCATGTAACTCGCCTTGATCGTTGGGAACCGGAGCTGAATGAAGCCATAC
CAAACGACGAGCGTGACACCACGATGCCTGTAGCAATGGCAACAACGTTGCGCAAACTATTAACTGGCGA
ACTACTTACTCTAGCTTCCCGGCAACAATTAATAGACTGGATGGAGGCGGATAAAGTTGCAGGACCACTT
CTGCGCTCGGCCCTTCCGGCTGGCTGGTTTATTGCTGATAAATCTGGAGCCGGTGAGCGTGGGTCTCGCG
GTATCATTGCAGCACTGGGGCCAGATGGTAAGCCCTCCCGTATCGTAGTTATCTACACGACGGGGAGTCA
GGCAACTATGGATGAACGAAATAGACAGATCGCTGAGATAGGTGCCTCACTGATTAAGCATTGGTAACTG
TCAGACCAAGTTTACTCATATATACTTTAGATTGATTTAAAACTTCATTTTTAATTTAAAAGGATCTAGG
TGAAGATCCTTTTTGATAATCTCATGACCAAAATCCCTTAACGTGAGTTTTCGTTCCACTGAGCGTCAGA
CCCCGTAGAAAAGATCAAAGGATCTTCTTGAGATCCTTTTTTTCTGCGCGTAATCTGCTGCTTGCAAACA
AAAAAACCACCGCTACCAGCGGTGGTTTGTTTGCCGGATCAAGAGCTACCAACTCTTTTTCCGAAGGTAA
CTGGCTTCAGCAGAGCGCAGATACCAAATACTGTTCTTCTAGTGTAGCCGTAGTTAGGCCACCACTTCAA
GAACTCTGTAGCACCGCCTACATACCTCGCTCTGCTAATCCTGTTACCAGTGGCTGCTGCCAGTGGCGAT
AAGTCGTGTCTTACCGGGTTGGACTCAAGACGATAGTTACCGGATAAGGCGCAGCGGTCGGGCTGAACGG
GGGGTTCGTGCACACAGCCCAGCTTGGAGCGAACGACCTACACCGAACTGAGATACCTACAGCGTGAGCT
ATGAGAAAGCGCCACGCTTCCCGAAGGGAGAAAGGCGGACAGGTATCCGGTAAGCGGCAGGGTCGGAACA
GGAGAGCGCACGAGGGAGCTTCCAGGGGGAAACGCCTGGTATCTTTATAGTCCTGTCGGGTTTCGCCACC
TCTGACTTGAGCGTCGATTTTTGTGATGCTCGTCAGGGGGGCGGAGCCTATGGAAAAACGCCAGCAACGC
GGCCTTTTTACGGTTCCTGGCCTTTTGCTGGCCTTTTGCTCACATGTTCTTTCCTGCGTTATCCCCTGAT
TCTGTGGATAACCGTATTACCGCCTTTGAGTGAGCTGATACCGCTCGCCGCAGCCGAACGACCGAGCGCA
GCGAGTCAGTGAGCGAGGAAGCGGAAGAGCGCCCAATACGCAAACCGCCTCTCCCCGCGCGTTGGCCGAT
TCATTAATGCAGCTGGCACGACAGGTTTCCCGACTGGAAAGCGGGCAGTGAGCGCAACGCAATTAATGTG
AGTTAGCTCACTCATTAGGCACCCCAGGCTTTACACTTTATGCTTCCGGCTCGTATGTTGTGTGGAATTG
TGAGCGGATAACAATTTCACACAGGAAACAGCTATGACCATGATTACGCCAAGCGCGCAATTAACCCTCA
CTAAAGGGAACAAAAGCTGGAGCTGCAAGCTTAATGTAGTCTTATGCAATACTCTTGTAGTCTTGCAACA
TGGTAACGATGAGTTAGCAACATGCCTTACAAGGAGAGAAAAAGCACCGTGCATGCCGATTGGTGGAAGT
AAGGTGGTACGATCGTGCCTTATTAGGAAGGCAACAGACGGGTCTGACATGGATTGGACGAACCACTGAA
TTGCCGCATTGCAGAGATATTGTATTTAAGTGCCTAGCTCGATACATAAACGGGTCTCTCTGGTTAGACC
AGATCTGAGCCTGGGAGCTCTCTGGCTAACTAGGGAACCCACTGCTTAAGCCTCAATAAAGCTTGCCTTG
AGTGCTTCAAGTAGTGTGTGCCCGTCTGTTGTGTGACTCTGGTAACTAGAGATCCCTCAGACCCTTTTAG
TCAGTGTGGAAAATCTCTAGCAGTGGCGCCCGAACAGGGACTTGAAAGCGAAAGGGAAACCAGAGGAGCT
CTCTCGACGCAGGACTCGGCTTGCTGAAGCGCGCACGGCAAGAGGCGAGGGGCGGCGACTGGTGAGTACG
CCAAAAATTTTGACTAGCGGAGGCTAGAAGGAGAGAGATGGGTGCGAGAGCGTCAGTATTAAGCGGGGGA
GAATTAGATCGCGATGGGAAAAAATTCGGTTAAGGCCAGGGGGAAAGAAAAAATATAAATTAAAACATAT
AGTATGGGCAAGCAGGGAGCTAGAACGATTCGCAGTTAATCCTGGCCTGTTAGAAACATCAGAAGGCTGT
AGACAAATACTGGGACAGCTACAACCATCCCTTCAGACAGGATCAGAAGAACTTAGATCATTATATAATA
CAGTAGCAACCCTCTATTGTGTGCATCAAAGGATAGAGATAAAAGACACCAAGGAAGCTTTAGACAAGAT
AGAGGAAGAGCAAAACAAAAGTAAGACCACCGCACAGCAAGCGGCCGCTGATCTTCAGACCTGGAGGAGG
AGATATGAGGGACAATTGGAGAAGTGAATTATATAAATATAAAGTAGTAAAAATTGAACCATTAGGAGTA
GCACCCACCAAGGCAAAGAGAAGAGTGGTGCAGAGAGAAAAAAGAGCAGTGGGAATAGGAGCTTTGTTCC
TTGGGTTCTTGGGAGCAGCAGGAAGCACTATGGGCGCAGCGTCAATGACGCTGACGGTACAGGCCAGACA
ATTATTGTCTGGTATAGTGCAGCAGCAGAACAATTTGCTGAGGGCTATTGAGGCGCAACAGCATCTGTTG
CAACTCACAGTCTGGGGCATCAAGCAGCTCCAGGCAAGAATCCTGGCTGTGGAAAGATACCTAAAGGATC
AACAGCTCCTGGGGATTTGGGGTTGCTCTGGAAAACTCATTTGCACCACTGCTGTGCCTTGGAATGCTAG
TTGGAGTAATAAATCTCTGGAACAGATTTGGAATCACACGACCTGGATGGAGTGGGACAGAGAAATTAAC
AATTACACAAGCTTAATACACTCCTTAATTGAAGAATCGCAAAACCAGCAAGAAAAGAATGAACAAGAAT
TATTGGAATTAGATAAATGGGCAAGTTTGTGGAATTGGTTTAACATAACAAATTGGCTGTGGTATATAAA
ATTATTCATAATGATAGTAGGAGGCTTGGTAGGTTTAAGAATAGTTTTTGCTGTACTTTCTATAGTGAAT
AGAGTTAGGCAGGGATATTCACCATTATCGTTTCAGACCCACCTCCCAACCCCGAGGGGACCCAGAGAGG
GCCTATTTCCCATGATTCCTTCATATTTGCATATACGATACAAGGCTGTTAGAGAGATAATTAGAATTAA
TTTGACTGTAAACACAAAGATATTAGTACAAAATACGTGACGTAGAAAGTAATAATTTCTTGGGTAGTTT
GCAGTTTTAAAATTATGTTTTAAAATGGACTATCATATGCTTACCGTAACTTGAAAGTATTTCGATTTCT
TGGCTTTATATATCTTGTGGAAAGGACGAAACACCGCAGGCGGCCCTCATACACGTGTTTTAGAGCTAGA
AATAGCAAGTTAAAATAAGGCTAGTCCGTTATCAACTTGAAAAAGTGGCACCGAGTCGGTGCTTTTTTAA
GCTTGGCGTAACTAGATCTTGAGACAAATGGCAGTATTCATCCACAATTTTAAAAGAAAAGGGGGGATTG
GGGGGTACAGTGCAGGGGAAAGAATAGTAGACATAATAGCAACAGACATACAAACTAAAGAATTACAAAA
ACAAATTACAAAAATTCAAAATTTTCGGGTTTATTACAGGGACAGCAGAGATCCACTTTGGCGCCGGCTC
GAGGGGG
