>Addgene plasmid #77247 | TYK2 gRNA (BRDN0001147182) | depositor partial sequence | sequence record 144707 | Target Sequence
CAGGCGGCCCTCATACACGT
