>Addgene plasmid #77247 | TYK2 gRNA (BRDN0001147182) | addgene partial sequence | sequence record 187393 | hU6-F
CGTAGAAAGTAATAATTTCTTGGGTAGTTTGCAGTTTTAAAATTATGTTTTAAAATGGACTATCATATGC
TTACCGTAACTTGAAAGTATTTCGATTTCTTGGCTTTATATATCTTGTGGAAAGGACGAAACACCGCAGG
CGGCCCTCATACACGTGTTTTAGAGCTAGAAATAGCAAGTTAAAATAAGGCTAGTCCGTTATCAACTTGA
AAAAGTGGCACCGAGTCGGTGCTTTTTTAAGCTTGGCGTAACTAGATCTTGAGACAAATGGCAGTATTCA
TCCACAATTTTAAAAGAAAAGGGGGGATTGGGGGGTACAGTGCAGGGGAAAGAATAGTAGACATAATAGC
AACAGACATACAAACTAAAGAATTACAAAAACAAATTACAAAAATTCAAAATTTTCGGGTTTATTACAGG
GACAGCAGAGATCCACTTTGGCGCCGGCTCGAGGGGGCCCGGGTGCAAAGATGGATAAAGTTTTAAACAG
AGAGGAATCTTTGCAGCTAATGGACCTTCTAGGTCTTGAAAGGAGTGGGAATTGGCTCCGGTGCCCGTCA
GTGGGCAGAG
